>Addgene plasmid #176453 | pVRC8400-SARS-CoV-2-RBD-SD1-S477N-AVI | addgene full sequence | sequence record 347368 | Addgene NGS Result
GGAAGATGCGTGATCTGATCCTTCAACTCAGCAAAAGTTCGATTTATTCAACAAAGCCGCCGTCCCGTCA
AGTCAGCGTAATGCTCTGCCAGTGTTACAACCAATTAACCAATTCTGATTAGAAAAACTCATCGAGCATC
AAATGAAACTGCAATTTATTCATATCAGGATTATCAATACCATATTTTTGAAAAAGCCGTTTCTGTAATG
AAGGAGAAAACTCACCGAGGCAGTTCCATAGGATGGCAAGATCCTGGTATCGGTCTGCGATTCCGACTCG
TCCAACATCAATACAACCTATTAATTTCCCCTCGTCAAAAATAAGGTTATCAAGTGAGAAATCACCATGA
GTGACGACTGAATCCGGTGAGAATGGCAAAAGCTTATGCATTTCTTTCCAGACTTGTTCAACAGGCCAGC
CATTACGCTCGTCATCAAAATCACTCGCATCAACCAAACCGTTATTCATTCGTGATTGCGCCTGAGCGAG
ACGAAATACGCGATCGCTGTTAAAAGGACAATTACAAACAGGAATCGAATGCAACCGGCGCAGGAACACT
GCCAGCGCATCAACAATATTTTCACCTGAATCAGGATATTCTTCTAATACCTGGAATGCTGTTTTCCCGG
GGATCGCAGTGGTGAGTAACCATGCATCATCAGGAGTACGGATAAAATGCTTGATGGTCGGAAGAGGCAT
AAATTCCGTCAGCCAGTTTAGTCTGACCATCTCATCTGTAACATCATTGGCAACGCTACCTTTGCCATGT
TTCAGAAACAACTCTGGCGCATCGGGCTTCCCATACAATCGATAGATTGTCGCACCTGATTGCCCGACAT
TATCGCGAGCCCATTTATACCCATATAAATCAGCATCCATGTTGGAATTTAATCGCGGCCTCGAGCAAGA
CGTTTCCCGTTGAATATGGCTCATAACACCCCTTGTATTACTGTTTATGTAAGCAGACAGTTTTATTGTT
CATGATGATATATTTTTATCTTGTGCAATGTAACATCAGAGATTTTGAGACACAACGTGGCTTTCCCCCC
CCCCCCATTATTGAAGCATTTATCAGGGTTATTGTCTCATGAGCGGATACATATTTGAATGTATTTAGAA
AAATAAACAAATAGGGGTTCCGCGCACATTTCCCCGAAAAGTGCCACCTGACGTCTAAGAAACCATTATT
ATCATGACATTAACCTATAAAAATAGGCGTATCACGAGGCCCTTTCGTCTCGCGCGTTTCGGTGATGACG
GTGAAAACCTCTGACACATGCAGCTCCCGGAGACGGTCACAGCTTGTCTGTAAGCGGATGCCGGGAGCAG
ACAAGCCCGTCAGGGCGCGTCAGCGGGTGTTGGCGGGTGTCGGGGCTGGCTTAACTATGCGGCATCAGAG
CAGATTGTACTGAGAGTGCACCATATGCGGTGTGAAATACCGCACAGATGCGTAAGGAGAAAATACCGCA
TCAGATTGGCTATTGGCCATTGCATACGTTGTATCCATATCATAATATGTACATTTATATTGGCTCATGT
CCAACATTACCGCCATGTTGACATTGATTATTGACTAGTTATTAATAGTAATCAATTACGGGGTCATTAG
TTCATAGCCCATATATGGAGTTCCGCGTTACATAACTTACGGTAAATGGCCCGCCTGGCTGACCGCCCAA
CGACCCCCGCCCATTGACGTCAATAATGACGTATGTTCCCATAGTAACGCCAATAGGGACTTTCCATTGA
CGTCAATGGGTGGAGTATTTACGGTAAACTGCCCACTTGGCAGTACATCAAGTGTATCATATGCCAAGTA
CGCCCCCTATTGACGTCAATGACGGTAAATGGCCCGCCTGGCATTATGCCCAGTACATGACCTTATGGGA
CTTTCCTACTTGGCAGTACATCTACGTATTAGTCATCGCTATTACCATGGTGATGCGGTTTTGGCAGTAC
ATCAATGGGCGTGGATAGCGGTTTGACTCACGGGGATTTCCAAGTCTCCACCCCATTGACGTCAATGGGA
GTTTGTTTTGGCACCAAAATCAACGGGACTTTCCAAAATGTCGTAACAACTCCGCCCCATTGACGCAAAT
GGGCGGTAGGCGTGTACGGTGGGAGGTCTATATAAGCAGAGCTCGTTTAGTGAACCGTCAGATCGCCTGG
AGACGCCATCCACGCTGTTTTGACCTCCATAGAAGACACCGGGACCGATCCAGCCTCCATCGGCTCGCAT
CTCTCCTTCACGCGCCCGCCGCCCTACCTGAGGCCGCCATCCACGCCGGTTGAGTCGCGTTCTGCCGCCT
CCCGCCTGTGGTGCCTCCTGAACTGCGTCCGCCGTCTAGGTAAGTTTAAAGCTCAGGTCGAGACCGGGCC
TTTGTCCGGCGCTCCCTTGGAGCCTACCTAGACTCAGCCGGCTCTCCACGCTTTGCCTGACCCTGCTTGC
TCAACTCTAGTTAACGGTGGAGGGCAGTGTAGTCTGAGCAGTACTCGTTGCTGCCGCGCGCGCCACCAGA
CATAATAGCTGACAGACTAACAGACTGTTCCTTTCCATGGGTCTTTTCTGCAGTCACCGTCGTCGACACG
TGTGATCAGATATCGCGGCCGCTCTAGACCACCATGGGATGGTCATGTATCATCCTTTTTCTAGTAGCAA
CTGCAACCGGTGTACATTCCGCACCAGAGCTGCTGGGAGGACCTAGCGTGTTCCTGTTTCCCCCTAAGCC
TAAGGACACCCTGATGATCAGCCGGACCCCAGAGGTGACATGCGTGGTGGTGGACGTGTCCCACGAGGAC
CCCGAGGTGAAGTTCAACTGGTACGTGGATGGCGTGGAGGTGCACAATGCCAAGACCAAGCCAAGGGAGG
AGCAGTACAACTCTACCTATCGCGTGGTGAGCGTGCTGACAGTGCTGCACCAGGACTGGCTGAACGGCAA
GGAGTACAAGTGTAAGGTGTCTAATAAGGCCCTGCCTGCCCCAATCGAGAAGACCATCAGCAAGGCAAAG
GGACAGCCAAGGGAGCCTCAGGTGTATACCCTGCCACCCAGCCGCGACGAGCTGACAAAGAACCAGGTGT
CCCTGTACTGCCTGGTGAAGGGCTTCTATCCTTCCGATATCGCCGTGGAGTGGGAGTCTAATGGCCAGCC
AGAGAACAATTACAAGACCACACCTCCAGTGCTGGACTCCGATGGCTCTTTCTTTCTGTATTCCAAGCTG
ACCGTGGATAAGAGCCGGTGGCAGCAGGGCAACGTGTTTAGCTGTTCCGTGATGCACGAGGCCCTGCACA
ATCACTACACACAGAAGTCTCTGAGCCTGTCCCCCGGCAAGGGAGGAGGAGGCAGCGGCGGAGGAGGCTC
CGGAGGCGGCGGCTCTGGCGGCGGCGGCAGCGCCCCTGAACTGCTGGGAGGACCAAGCGTGTTCCTGTTT
CCACCTAAGCCCAAAGATACCCTGATGATCTCCAGGACCCCTGAAGTCACCTGCGTGGTCGTGGACGTGT
CTCATGAGGACCCCGAAGTCAAGTTCAACTGGTACGTGGACGGAGTCGAAGTCCATAACGCCAAGACCAA
GCCTAGAGAAGAGCAGTACAACTCCACCTATAGAGTGGTGTCTGTGCTGACAGTGCTGCATCAGGATTGG
CTGAATGGCAAGGAATATAAGTGTAAGGTGAGCAATAAGGCCCTGCCCGCCCCTATCGAGAAGACCATCT
CTAAAGCCAAAGGACAGCCAAGGGAGCCACAGGTGTATACACTGCCACCCAGCCGGGACGAGCTGACCAA
GAACCAGGTGAGCCTGACATGTCTGGTCAAGGGCTTCTACCCCAGTGACATTGCTGTGGAGTGGGAGTCC
AATGGCCAGCCTGAGAACAATTATAAAACTACCCCACCAGTGCTGGACAGCGATGGCTCCTTCTTTCTGA
CCAGCAAGCTGACAGTGGATAAGTCCCGCTGGCAGCAGGGAAACGTGTTTTCTTGTAGCGTGATGCATGA
GGCCCTGCATAACCACTACACCCAGAAGTCCCTGTCTCTGAGCCCAGGCAAGGGAGGCAGCGGAGGCGGA
GGCAGCGGAGGCCTGGAGGTGCTGTTTCAGGGCCCTCGGGTGCAGCCTACAGAGAGCATCGTGCGATTTC
CAAACATTACCAACCTCTGCCCCTTCGGCGAGGTGTTTAACGCCACAAGATTTGCCTCCGTTTACGCCTG
GAATAGAAAGAGAATCAGCAATTGTGTGGCCGACTACTCCGTGCTGTATAACAGCGCCTCTTTCAGCACC
TTCAAGTGCTACGGCGTTTCCCCAACAAAGCTGAATGACCTGTGCTTCACCAACGTGTACGCCGACTCCT
TCGTAATTAGAGGCGATGAGGTGCGGCAGATCGCACCAGGCCAGACCGGTAAGATCGCTGACTACAACTA
TAAGCTGCCTGATGATTTTACTGGCTGCGTGATCGCCTGGAACTCTAACAACCTGGATAGCAAGGTGGGC
GGCAACTACAACTACCTGTACCGGCTGTTTCGCAAGTCTAACCTGAAACCTTTCGAGAGAGACATCTCCA
CAGAGATCTACCAGGCCGGTAACACACCTTGTAACGGGGTGGAAGGCTTCAACTGTTACTTCCCTCTGCA
AAGCTACGGCTTCCAGCCTACCAATGGAGTCGGCTACCAGCCATACCGGGTGGTCGTGCTGTCCTTCGAG
TTACTCCACGCCCCCGCCACCGTCTGCGGTCCTAAGAAGTCCACCAATCTGGTTAAGAACAAATGCGTGA
ACTTCAACTTCAACGGCCTGACCGGGACCGGCGTGCTGACCGAAAGCAACAAAAAGTTCCTCCCCTTCCA
GCAGTTCGGCCGTGATATCGCTGACACCACAGATGCCGTCAGAGATCCACAGACCCTGGAAATCCTGGAT
ATTACACCCTGCTCCGGAGGAGGCCTGGTGCCACAGCAGAGCGGAGGCCTGAACGACATCTTCGAGGCCC
AGAAGATCGAGTGGCACGAGGGCTGATGAGGATCCAGATCTGCTGTGCCTTCTAGTTGCCAGCCATCTGT
TGTTTGCCCCTCCCCCGTGCCTTCCTTGACCCTGGAAGGTGCCACTCCCACTGTCCTTTCCTAATAAAAT
GAGGAAATTGCATCGCATTGTCTGAGTAGGTGTCATTCTATTCTGGGGGGTGGGGTGGGGCAGGACAGCA
AGGGGGAGGATTGGGAAGACAATAGCAGGCATGCTGGGGATGCGGTGGGCTCTATGGGTACCCAGGTGCT
GAAGAATTGACCCGGTTCCTCCTGGGCCAGAAAGAAGCAGGCACATCCCCTTCTCTGTGACACACCCTGT
CCACGCCCCTGGTTCTTAGTTCCAGCCCCACTCATAGGACACTCATAGCTCAGGAGGGCTCCGCCTTCAA
TCCCACCCGCTAAAGTACTTGGAGCGGTCTCTCCCTCCCTCATCAGCCCACCAAACCAAACCTAGCCTCC
AAGAGTGGGAAGAAATTAAAGCAAGATAGGCTATTAAGTGCAGAGGGAGAGAAAATGCCTCCAACATGTG
AGGAAGTAATGAGAGAAATCATAGAATTTTAAGGCCATGATTTAAGGCCATCATGGCCTTAATCTTCCGC
TTCCTCGCTCACTGACTCGCTGCGCTCGGTCGTTCGGCTGCGGCGAGCGGTATCAGCTCACTCAAAGGCG
GTAATACGGTTATCCACAGAATCAGGGGATAACGCAGGAAAGAACATGTGAGCAAAAGGCCAGCAAAAGG
CCAGGAACCGTAAAAAGGCCGCGTTGCTGGCGTTTTTCCATAGGCTCCGCCCCCCTGACGAGCATCACAA
AAATCGACGCTCAAGTCAGAGGTGGCGAAACCCGACAGGACTATAAAGATACCAGGCGTTTCCCCCTGGA
AGCTCCCTCGTGCGCTCTCCTGTTCCGACCCTGCCGCTTACCGGATACCTGTCCGCCTTTCTCCCTTCGG
GAAGCGTGGCGCTTTCTCATAGCTCACGCTGTAGGTATCTCAGTTCGGTGTAGGTCGTTCGCTCCAAGCT
GGGCTGTGTGCACGAACCCCCCGTTCAGCCCGACCGCTGCGCCTTATCCGGTAACTATCGTCTTGAGTCC
AACCCGGTAAGACACGACTTATCGCCACTGGCAGCAGCCACTGGTAACAGGATTAGCAGAGCGAGGTATG
TAGGCGGTGCTACAGAGTTCTTGAAGTGGTGGCCTAACTACGGCTACACTAGAAGAACAGTATTTGGTAT
CTGCGCTCTGCTGAAGCCAGTTACCTTCGGAAAAAGAGTTGGTAGCTCTTGATCCGGCAAACAAACCACC
GCTGGTAGCGGTGGTTTTTTTGTTTGCAAGCAGCAGATTACGCGCAGAAAAAAAGGATCTCAAGAAGATC
CTTTGATCTTTTCTACGGGGTCTGACGCTCAGTGGAACGAAAACTCACGTTAAGGGATTTTGGTCATGAG
ATTATCAAAAAGGATCTTCACCTAGATCCTTTTAAATTAAAAATGAAGTTTTAAATCAATCTAAAGTATA
TATGAGTAAACTTGGTCTGACAGTTACCAATGCTTAATCAGTGAGGCACCTATCTCAGCGATCTGTCTAT
TTCGTTCATCCATAGTTGCCTGACTC
Features (pLannotate 1.2.2; 14 found; start..end, strand, type, name):
    119..934     -  CDS            KanR: aminoglycoside phosphotransferase; aph(3')-Ia; confers resistance to kanamycin in bacteria or G418 (Geneticin®) in eukaryotes
   1057..1144    -  promoter       AmpR promoter (fragment): bla
   1239..1274    +  CDS            rop (fragment): Rop protein, which maintains plasmids at low copy number; rop
   1376..1474    +  misc_feature   bom (fragment): basis of mobility region from pBR322
   1560..1939    +  enhancer       CMV enhancer: human cytomegalovirus immediate early enhancer
   1940..2143    +  promoter       CMV promoter: human cytomegalovirus (CMV) immediate early promoter
   2232..2459    +  LTR            5' LTR (truncated) (fragment): truncated 5' long terminal repeat (LTR) from human T-cell leukemia virus (HTLV) type 1
   2463..2573    +  intron         CMV intron (fragment): modified intron A from human cytomegalovirus
   2624..2692    +  CDS            Ighv1-61 (fragment): HVM05_MOUSE - Also known as Igh-VJ558. Experimental evidence at protein level: Swiss-Prot protein existence level 1. From Mus musculus (Mouse).
   3026..4042    +  CDS            IGHG1: IGHG1_HUMAN - Experimental evidence at protein level: Swiss-Prot protein existence level 1. Constant region of immunoglobulin heavy chains. Immunoglobulins, also known as antibodies, are membrane-bound or secreted glycoproteins produced by B lymphocytes. In the recognition phase of humoral immunity, the membrane-bound immunoglobulins serve as receptors which, upon binding of a specific antigen, trigger the clonal expansion and differentiation of B lymphocytes into immunoglobulins- secreting plasma cells. Secreted immunoglobulins mediate the effector phase of humoral immunity, which results in
   4097..4924    +  CDS            S (fragment): SPIKE_SARS2 - Experimental evidence at protein level: Swiss-Prot protein existence level 1. [Spike glycoprotein]: May down-regulate host tetherin (BST2) by lysosomal degradation, thereby counteracting its antiviral activity. From Severe acute respiratory syndrome coronavirus 2 (2019-nCoV) (SARS-CoV-2).
   5013..5237    +  polyA_signal   bGH poly(A) signal: bovine growth hormone polyadenylation signal
   5775..6363    -  rep_origin     ori: high-copy-number ColE1/pMB1/pBR322/pUC origin of replication
   6535..6606    -  CDS            bla(M) (fragment): β-lactamase lacking the signal sequence; bla(M); allows cytosolic expression of β-lactamase
