[The description below was written by a language model from this plasmid's Addgene catalogue record and pLannotate feature annotations shown in this document.]
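Description:
pVRC8400-SARS-CoV-2-RBD-SD1-S477N-AVI is a mammalian expression plasmid of about 6.6 kb, built on the pVRC8400 backbone, for producing a secreted, tagged fragment of the SARS-CoV-2 spike glycoprotein. In bacteria it replicates from a high-copy ColE1/pUC-type origin and is selected with kanamycin through an aph(3')-Ia gene. Short remnants of bla, rop and the pBR322 bom region are also annotated; they appear to be non-functional backbone leftovers.

The expression cassette uses the human CMV immediate-early enhancer and promoter, followed by a truncated HTLV-1 LTR segment and a fragment of CMV intron A, 5' elements commonly included to boost transcript processing and expression. The cassette ends in a bovine growth hormone polyadenylation signal. The open reading frame begins with a short sequence matching a mouse immunoglobulin heavy-chain variable gene, most likely serving as a secretion leader. Human IgG1 constant-region sequence follows, corresponding to the single-chain Fc (scFc) listed in the record. Next comes the spike fragment covering the receptor-binding domain and subdomain 1 (RBD-SD1) with the S477N substitution. According to the catalogue fields, an HRV3C protease site lies between the scFc and the spike fragment and an AVI tag sits at the C terminus, though neither short element is individually annotated in the feature table.

This layout allows the fusion protein to be captured through its Fc portion, the RBD-SD1 domain to be released by HRV3C cleavage, and the AVI tag to be site-specifically biotinylated by BirA. The associated publication describes such constructs as molecular probes of spike subdomains from SARS-CoV-2 variants.
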