Addgene plasmid #176453: pVRC8400-SARS-CoV-2-RBD-SD1-S477N-AVI
Purpose: Expresses SARS-CoV-2 RBD-SD1 domain containing S477N mutation with single chain Fc, HRV3C protease cleavage site, and AVI tag
Depositing lab: Peter Kwong. Depositing organization: National Institute of Allergy and Infectious Diseases (NIAID). Publication: Molecular probes of spike ectodomain and its subdomains for SARS-CoV-2 variants, Alpha through Omicron. Teng IT, Nazzari AF, Choe M, Liu T, Oliveira de Souza M, Petrova Y, Tsybovsky Y, Wang S, Zhang B, Artamonov M, Madan B, Huang A, Lopez Acevedo SN, Pan X, Ruckwardt TJ, DeKosky BJ, Mascola JR, Misasi J, Sullivan NJ, Zhou T, Kwong PD. PLoS One. 2022 May 24;17(5):e0268767. doi: 10.1371/journal.pone.0268767. eCollection 2022. PubMed 35609088.
Backbone
  Vector backbone: pVRC8400
  Vector type: Mammalian Expression
Growth in bacteria
  Bacterial resistance: Kanamycin, 50 μg/mL
  Growth temperature: 37°C
  Growth strain: DH5alpha
  Copy number: Unknown
Gene/Insert
  Gene/Insert name: SARS-CoV-2-RBD-SD1-S477N
  Mutation: S477N
  Entrez Gene: S (a.k.a. GU280_gp02, spike glycoprotein)
  Tag / fusion protein: scFc (N terminal on insert); HRV3C (N terminal on insert); AVI (C terminal on insert)
Terms and licenses: Academic/Nonprofit Terms; Industry Terms: Not Available to Industry
How to cite: pVRC8400-SARS-CoV-2-RBD-SD1-S477N-AVI was a gift from Peter Kwong (Addgene plasmid # 176453 ; http://n2t.net/addgene:176453 ; RRID:Addgene_176453)
